Addgene plasmid #188079: pCAG-MBP-ATG9-H837A
Purpose: Expresses human ATG9-H837A mutant in mammalian cells
Depositing lab: James Hurley. Depositing organization: University of California, Berkeley. Publication: Structural basis for ATG9A recruitment to the ULK1 complex in mitophagy initiation. Ren X, Nguyen TN, Lam WK, Buffalo CZ, Lazarou M, Yokom AL, Hurley JH. Sci Adv. 2023 Feb 15;9(7):eadg2997. doi: 10.1126/sciadv.adg2997. Epub 2023 Feb 15. PubMed 36791199.
Backbone
  Vector backbone: pCAG
  Vector type: Mammalian Expression
Growth in bacteria
  Bacterial resistance: Ampicillin, 100 μg/mL
  Growth temperature: 37°C
  Growth strain: DH5alpha
  Copy number: High Copy
Gene/Insert
  Gene/Insert name: ATG9 (alt name: MBP-TEVsite-ATG9-H837A-stop)
  Species: H. sapiens (human)
  Mutation: H837A
  Entrez Gene: ATG9A (a.k.a. APG9L1, MGD3208, mATG9)
  Promoter: CMV
  Tag / fusion protein: MBP tag (N terminal on insert)
  Cloning method: Restriction Enzyme; 5′ cloning site KpnI (unknown if destroyed); 3′ cloning site KpnI (unknown if destroyed)
  Sequencing primers: 5′ ccgctttctggtatgccgtgcg; 3′ gagccagggcattggccacac
Terms and licenses: Academic/Nonprofit Terms; Industry Terms: Not Available to Industry
How to cite: pCAG-MBP-ATG9-H837A was a gift from James Hurley (Addgene plasmid # 188079 ; http://n2t.net/addgene:188079 ; RRID:Addgene_188079)
