[The description below was written by a language model from this plasmid's Addgene catalogue record and pLannotate feature annotations shown in this document.]
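Description:
pCAG-MBP-ATG9-H837A is an 8,579-nt mammalian expression plasmid built on the pCAG backbone for producing a point mutant of human ATG9A. It is maintained in E. coli through a high-copy ColE1/pUC-type origin and selected with ampicillin via the β-lactamase gene and its native promoter. The backbone also carries an SV40 origin of replication, which can support episomal amplification in cells expressing SV40 large T antigen. Remnants of lac promoter/operator and lacI sequence, an SV40 promoter fragment and an SV40 poly(A) signal are also present. No mammalian selection marker is annotated, so the plasmid appears suited to transient transfection.

The catalogue lists the promoter as CMV, but the feature table shows the full composite CAG arrangement: the CMV immediate-early enhancer, the chicken β-actin promoter and a chimeric chicken β-actin/rabbit β-globin intron, which together give strong constitutive transcription. Downstream lies a single open reading frame encoding E. coli maltose-binding protein without its signal sequence, a TEV protease cleavage site, and ATG9A carrying the H837A substitution followed by a stop codon. Transcripts terminate at the rabbit β-globin poly(A) signal. The short HBB fragments flagged on either side of the insert are most likely β-globin exon sequence from the pCAG cassette rather than intended coding parts.

The N-terminal MBP tag allows amylose-affinity capture of the fusion protein, and TEV cleavage can then release untagged ATG9A. ATG9A is a membrane protein involved in early autophagosome formation. The associated study examined the structural basis of its recruitment to the ULK1 complex during mitophagy initiation, so this mutant presumably probes that interaction, although the record does not state the specific effect of H837A.
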