Features (pLannotate 1.2.2; 20 found; start..end, strand, type, name):
      4..383     +  enhancer       CMV enhancer: human cytomegalovirus immediate early enhancer
    385..660     +  promoter       chicken β-actin promoter: No description available
    661..1677    +  intron         chimeric intron: chimera between introns from chicken β-actin and rabbit β-globin
   1675..1731    +  CDS            HBB (fragment): HBB_LEPEU - Experimental evidence at protein level: Swiss-Prot protein existence level 1. Involved in oxygen transport from the lung to the various peripheral tissues. From Lepus europaeus (European hare).
   1763..2857    +  CDS            MBP: maltose binding protein from E. coli; malE (mutated); This version of the gene does not encode a signal sequence, so MBP will remain in the cytosol.
   2921..2941    +  CDS            TEV site: tobacco etch virus (TEV) protease recognition and cleavage site
   2960..5476    +  CDS            ATG9A: ATG9A_HUMAN - Also known as APG9L1. Experimental evidence at protein level: Swiss-Prot protein existence level 1. Involved in autophagy and cytoplasm to vacuole transport (Cvt) vesicle formation. Plays a key role in the organization of the preautophagosomal structure/phagophore assembly site (PAS), the nucleating site for formation of the sequestering vesicle. Cycles between a juxta-nuclear trans-Golgi network compartment and late endosomes. Nutrient starvation induces accumulation on autophagosomes. Starvation-dependent trafficking requires ULK1, ATG13 and SUPT20H. From Homo sapiens (Human).
   5517..5594    +  CDS            HBB (fragment): HBB_PONPY - Experimental evidence at transcript level: Swiss-Prot protein existence level 2. Involved in oxygen transport from the lung to the various peripheral tissues. From Pongo pygmaeus (Bornean orangutan).
   5665..5720    +  polyA_signal   β-globin poly(A) signal: rabbit β-globin polyadenylation signal (Gil and Proudfoot, 1987)
   6105..6121    -  protein_bind   lac operator: The lac repressor binds to the lac operator to inhibit transcription in E. coli. This inhibition can be relieved by adding lactose or isopropyl-β-D-thiogalactopyranoside (IPTG). lac repressor encoded by lacI
   6129..6159    -  promoter       lac promoter: promoter for the E. coli lac operon
   6174..6195    -  protein_bind   CAP binding site: CAP binding activates transcription in the presence of cAMP. E. coli catabolite activator protein
   6208..6247    -  CDS            lacI (fragment): lac repressor; lacI; The lac repressor binds to the lac operator to inhibit transcription in E. coli. This inhibition can be relieved by adding lactose or isopropyl-β-D-thiogalactopyranoside (IPTG).
   6254..6276    +  promoter       SV40 promoter (fragment): SV40 enhancer and early promoter
   6300..6435    +  rep_origin     SV40 ori: SV40 origin of replication
   6455..6589    +  polyA_signal   SV40 poly(A) signal: SV40 polyadenylation signal
   6591..6645    -  CDS            lacI (fragment): lac repressor; lacI; The lac repressor binds to the lac operator to inhibit transcription in E. coli. This inhibition can be relieved by adding lactose or isopropyl-β-D-thiogalactopyranoside (IPTG).
   6828..7416    -  rep_origin     ori: high-copy-number ColE1/pMB1/pBR322/pUC origin of replication
   7587..8447    -  CDS            AmpR: β-lactamase; bla; confers resistance to ampicillin, carbenicillin, and related antibiotics
   8448..8552    -  promoter       AmpR promoter: bla
>Addgene plasmid #188079 | pCAG-MBP-ATG9-H837A | addgene full sequence | sequence record 369751 | Addgene NGS Result
GTCGACATTGATTATTGACTAGTTATTAATAGTAATCAATTACGGGGTCATTAGTTCATAGCCCATATAT
GGAGTTCCGCGTTACATAACTTACGGTAAATGGCCCGCCTGGCTGACCGCCCAACGACCCCCGCCCATTG
ACGTCAATAATGACGTATGTTCCCATAGTAACGCCAATAGGGACTTTCCATTGACGTCAATGGGTGGAGT
ATTTACGGTAAACTGCCCACTTGGCAGTACATCAAGTGTATCATATGCCAAGTACGCCCCCTATTGACGT
CAATGACGGTAAATGGCCCGCCTGGCATTATGCCCAGTACATGACCTTATGGGACTTTCCTACTTGGCAG
TACATCTACGTATTAGTCATCGCTATTACCATGGTCGAGGTGAGCCCCACGTTCTGCTTCACTCTCCCCA
TCTCCCCCCCCTCCCCACCCCCAATTTTGTATTTATTTATTTTTTAATTATTTTGTGCAGCGATGGGGGC
GGGGGGGGGGGGGGGGCGCGCCRGGSGGGGSGGGGSGGGGSGRGGGGSGGGGSGGGGSGRGGCGGAGAGG
TGCGGCGGCAGCCAATCAGAGCGGCGCGCTCCGAAAGTTTCCTTTTATGGCGAGGCGGCGGCGGCGGCGG
CCCTATAAAAAGCGAAGCGCGCGGCGGGCGGGAGTCGCTGCGCGCTGCCTTCGCCCCGTGCCCCGCTCCG
CCGCCGCCTCGCGCCGCCCGCCCCGGCTCTGACTGACCGCGTTACTCCCACAGGTGAGCGGGCGGGACGG
CCCTTCTCCTCCGGGCTGTAATTAGCGCTTGGTTTAATGACGGCTTGTTTCTTTTCTGTGGCTGCGTGAA
AGCCTTGAGGGGCTCCGGGAGGGCCCTTTGTGCGGGGGGAGCGGCTCGGGGGGTGCGTGCGTGTGTGTGT
GCGTGGGGAGCGCCGCGTGCGGCTCCGCGCTGCCCGGCGGCTGTGAGCGCTGCGGGCGCGGCGCGGGGCT
TTGTGCGCTCCGCAGTGTGCGCGAGGGGAGCGCGGCCGGGGGCGGTGCCCCGCGGTGCGGGGGGGGCTGC
GAGGGGAACAAAGGCTGCGTGCGGGGTGTGTGCGTGGGGGGGTGAGCAGGGGGTGTGGGCGCGTCGGTCG
GGCTGCAACCCCCCCTGCACCCCCCTCCCCGAGTTGCTGAGCACGGCCCGGCTTCGGGTGCGGGGCTCCG
TACGGGGCGTGGCGCGGGGCTCGCCGTGCCGGGCGGGGGGTGGCGGCAGGTGGGGGTGCCGGGCGGGGCG
GGGCCGCCTCGGGCCGGGGRGGGCTCGGGGGAGGGGCGCGGCGGCCCCCGGAGCGCCGGCGGCTGTCGAG
GCGCGGCGAGCCGCAGCCATTGCCTTTTATGGTAATCGTGCGAGAGGGCGCAGGGACTTCCTTTGTCCCA
AATCTGTGCGGAGCCGAAATCTGGGAGGCGCCGCCGCACCCCCTCTAGCGGGCGCGGGGCGAAGCGGTGC
GGCGCCGGCAGGAAGGAAATGGGCGGGGAGGGCCTTCGTGCGTCGCCGCGCCGCCGTCCCCTTCTCCCTC
TCCAGCCTCGGGGCTGTCCGCGGGGGGACGGCTGCCTTCGGGGGGGACGGGGCAGGGCGGGGTTCGGCTT
CTGGCGTGTGACCGGCGGCTCTAGAGCCTCTGCTAACCATGTTCATGCCTTCTTCTTTTTCCTACAGCTC
CTGGGCAACGTGCTGGTTATTGTGCTGTCTCATCATTTTGGCAAAGAATTCCTCGATCGACGGTATCGAT
GCCACCATGGGGATCGAAGAAGGTAAACTGGTAATCTGGATTAACGGCGATAAAGGCTATAACGGTCTCG
CTGAAGTCGGTAAGAAATTCGAGAAAGATACCGGAATTAAAGTCACCGTTGAGCATCCGGATAAACTGGA
AGAGAAATTCCCACAGGTTGCGGCAACTGGCGATGGCCCTGACATTATCTTCTGGGCACACGACCGCTTT
GGTGGCTACGCTCAATCTGGCCTGTTGGCTGAAATCACCCCGGACAAAGCGTTCCAGGACAAGCTGTATC
CGTTTACCTGGGATGCCGTACGTTACAACGGCAAGCTGATTGCTTACCCGATCGCTGTTGAAGCGTTATC
GCTGATTTATAACAAAGATCTGCTGCCGAACCCGCCAAAAACCTGGGAAGAGATCCCGGCGCTGGATAAA
GAACTGAAAGCGAAAGGTAAGAGCGCGCTGATGTTCAACCTGCAAGAACCGTACTTCACCTGGCCGCTGA
TTGCTGCTGACGGGGGTTATGCGTTCAAGTATGAAAACGGCAAGTACGACATTAAAGACGTGGGCGTGGA
TAACGCTGGCGCGAAAGCGGGTCTGACCTTCCTGGTTGACCTGATTAAAAACAAACACATGAATGCAGAC
ACCGATTACTCCATCGCAGAAGCTGCCTTTAATAAAGGCGAAACAGCGATGACCATCAACGGCCCGTGGG
CATGGTCCAACATCGACACCAGCAAAGTGAATTATGGTGTAACGGTACTGCCGACCTTCAAGGGTCAACC
ATCCAAACCGTTCGTTGGCGTGCTGAGCGCAGGTATTAACGCCGCCAGTCCGAACAAAGAGCTGGCAAAA
GAGTTCCTCGAAAACTATCTGCTGACTGATGAAGGTCTGGAAGCGGTTAATAAAGACAAACCGCTGGGTG
CCGTAGCGCTGAAGTCTTACGAGGAAGAGTTGGCGAAAGATCCACGTATTGCCGCCACTATGGAAAACGC
CCAGAAAGGTGAAATCATGCCGAACATCCCGCAGATGTCCGCTTTCTGGTATGCCGTGCGTACTGCGGTG
ATCAACGCCGCCAGCGGTCGTCAGACTGTCGATGAAGCCCTGAAAGACGCGCAGACTAATTCGAGCTCGA
ACAACAACAACAATAACAATAACAACAACCTCGGGGATATCCCAACGACCGAAAACCTGTATTTTCAGGG
CGCCATGGGATCCGGTACCATGGCTCAGTTCGACACCGAATACCAGAGATTGGAAGCGTCATACTCCGAC
TCACCACCAGGCGAAGAAGATTTGCTCGTTCATGTTGCTGAGGGTTCTAAGTCACCTTGGCACCACATCG
AAAACCTGGACCTGTTCTTCAGCCGCGTGTACAACCTGCACCAGAAGAACGGTTTCACCTGCATGCTGAT
CGGCGAAATCTTCGAGCTGATGCAGTTCCTGTTCGTGGTCGCCTTCACCACTTTCCTGGTCAGCTGCGTG
GACTACGACATCCTGTTCGCTAACAAGATGGTGAACCACTCTCTGCACCCTACCGAGCCCGTGAAGGTCA
CTCTGCCCGACGCCTTCCTGCCAGCTCAGGTGTGCTCCGCCCGCATCCAGGAAAACGGCTCTCTGATCAC
TATCCTGGTCATCGCTGGAGTGTTCTGGATTCACAGACTGATCAAGTTCATCTACAACATCTGCTGCTAC
TGGGAGATCCACTCATTCTACCTGCACGCCCTGCGCATCCCTATGTCCGCTCTGCCCTACTGCACCTGGC
AGGAGGTGCAGGCTCGCATCGTCCAGACTCAGAAGGAACACCAAATCTGCATCCACAAGCGTGAACTGAC
CGAGCTGGACATCTACCACCGCATCCTGAGATTCCAGAACTACATGGTCGCCCTGGTGAACAAGAGCCTG
CTGCCACTGAGGTTCAGGCTGCCTGGTCTGGGTGAAGCTGTGTTCTTCACTCGTGGTCTGAAGTACAACT
TCGAACTGATCCTGTTCTGGGGACCCGGTAGCCTGTTCCTGAACGAGTGGTCCCTGAAGGCCGAATACAA
GAGGGGTGGCCAGAGACTGGAGCTGGCTCAGCGCCTGTCTAACCGTATCCTGTGGATCGGCATCGCTAAC
TTCCTGCTGTGCCCCCTGATCCTGATCTGGCAGATCCTGTATGCCTTCTTCAGCTACGCTGAGGTCCTGA
AGCGCGAACCAGGAGCCCTGGGTGCTCGTTGCTGGTCCCTGTACGGAAGGTGCTACCTGAGACACTTCAA
CGAGCTGGAACACGAGCTGCAATCACGCCTGAACCGTGGCTACAAGCCAGCCTCAAAGTACATGAACTGC
TTCCTGTCCCCTCTGCTGACCCTGCTGGCTAAGAACGGCGCCTTCTTCGCTGGTTCCATCCTGGCCGTGC
TGATCGCTCTGACCATCTACGACGAGGACGTCCTGGCTGTGGAACACGTCCTGACCACTGTCACTCTGCT
GGGCGTGACCGTCACTGTGTGCCGCTCATTCATCCCCGACCAGCACATGGTGTTCTGCCCAGAGCAGCTG
CTGCGTGTCATCCTGGCCCACATCCACTACATGCCCGACCACTGGCAGGGAAACGCTCACCGCTCACAGA
CCCGTGACGAGTTCGCCCAGCTGTTCCAGTACAAGGCTGTGTTCATCCTGGAGGAACTGCTGTCCCCTAT
CGTCACTCCCCTGATCCTGATCTTCTGCCTGAGGCCAAGAGCCCTGGAGATCATCGACTTCTTCCGCAAC
TTCACCGTGGAAGTGGTCGGCGTCGGAGACACTTGCTCTTTCGCTCAGATGGACGTGCGTCAGCACGGAC
ACCCACAGTGGCTGTCAGCCGGTCAGACCGAGGCTTCCGTCTACCAGCAGGCCGAGGACGGCAAGACCGA
ACTGTCACTGATGCACTTCGCTATCACTAACCCTGGATGGCAACCTCCCAGGGAGTCCACCGCCTTCCTG
GGTTTCCTGAAGGAACAGGTGCAGAGAGACGGTGCTGCCGCTAGCCTGGCTCAGGGAGGTCTGCTGCCTG
AGAACGCTCTGTTCACTTCCATCCAGTCCCTGCAATCCGAAAGCGAGCCCCTGTCTCTGATCGCCAACGT
GGTCGCTGGTTCCTCCTGCCGCGGCCCACCTCTGCCTCGCGACCTGCAAGGAAGCCGCCACAGGGCTGAG
GTGGCTTCTGCTCTGCGCTCTTTCTCCCCTCTGCAACCTGGACAGGCTCCAACTGGTAGGGCTCACTCAA
CCATGACTGGTTCCGGCGTGGACGCCAGAACTGCTTCTTCAGGCTCCAGCGTGTGGGAAGGACAGCTGCA
ATCCCTGGTCCTGTCCGAGTACGCCAGCACCGAAATGTCTCTGCACGCTCTGTACATGCACCAGCTGCAC
AAGCAGCAGGCCCAGGCTGAACCAGAGAGGCACGTGTGGCACCGCCGTGAATCTGACGAGTCAGGAGAAT
CTGCTCCTGACGAGGGCGGAGAAGGTGCCCGCGCTCCACAGTCCATCCCTCGTTCCGCTAGCTACCCATG
CGCTGCTCCCAGACCAGGCGCCCCCGAAACCACTGCTCTGCACGGTGGCTTCCAGAGGAGATACGGAGGT
ATCACCGACCCCGGAACTGTGCCCAGGGTCCCAAGCCACTTCTCCCGCCTGCCACTGGGCGGATGGGCTG
AAGACGGACAGTCTGCTTCACGTCACCCTGAACCCGTCCCTGAAGAAGGTAGCGAAGATGAGTTGCCGCC
ACAAGTCGCGAAAGTGTGAGGTACCCCCGGGTGATATCTTAATTAATTAACTCGAGGAATTCACTCCTCA
GGTGCAGGCTGCCTATCAGAAGGTGGTGGCTGGTGTGGCCAATGCCCTGGCTCACAAATACCACTGAGAT
CTTTTTCCCTCTGCCAAAAATTATGGGGACATCATGAAGCCCCTTGAGCATCTGACTTCTGGCTAATAAA
GGAAATTTATTTTCATTGCAATAGTGTGTTGGAATTTTTTGTGTCTCTCACTCGGAAGGACATATGGGAG
GGCAAATCATTTAAAACATCAGAATGAGTATTTGGTTTAGAGTTTGGCAACATATGCCCATATGCTGGCT
GCCATGAACAAAGGTTGGCTATAAAGAGGTCATCAGTATATGAAACAGCCCCCTGCTGTCCATTCCTTAT
TCCATAGAAAAGCCTTGACTTGAGGTTAGATTTTTTTTATATTTTGTTTTGTGTTATTTTTTTCTTTAAC
ATCCCTAAAATTTTCCTTACATGTTTTACTAGCCAGATTTTTCCTCCTCTCCTGACTACTCCCAGTCATA
GCTGTCCCTCTTCTCTTATGGAGATCCCTCGACCTGCAGCCCAAGCTTGGCGTAATCATGGTCATAGCTG
TTTCCTGTGTGAAATTGTTATCCGCTCACAATTCCACACAACATACGAGCCGGAAGCATAAAGTGTAAAG
CCTGGGGTGCCTAATGAGTGAGCTAACTCACATTAATTGCGTTGCGCTCACTGCCCGCTTTCCAGTCGGG
AAACCTGTCGTGCCAGCGGATCCGCATCTCAATTAGTCAGCAACCATAGTCCCGCCCCTAACTCCGCCCA
TCCCGCCCCTAACTCCGCCCAGTTCCGCCCATTCTCCGCCCCATGGCTGACTAATTTTTTTTATTTATGC
AGAGGCCGAGGCCGCCTCGGCCTCTGAGCTATTCCAGAAGTAGTGAGGAGGCTTTTTTGGAGGCCTAGGC
TTTTGCAAAAAGCTAACTTGTTTATTGCAGCTTATAATGGTTACAAATAAAGCAATAGCATCACAAATTT
CACAAATAAAGCATTTTTTTCACTGCATTCTAGTTGTGGTTTGTCCAAACTCATCAATGTATCTTATCAT
GTCTGGATCCGCTGCATTAATGAATCGGCCAACGCGCGGGGAGAGGCGGTTTGCGTATTGGGCGCTCTTC
CGCTTCCTCGCTCACTGACTCGCTGCGCTCGGTCGTTCGGCTGCGGCGAGCGGTATCAGCTCACTCAAAG
GCGGTAATACGGTTATCCACAGAATCAGGGGATAACGCAGGAAAGAACATGTGAGCAAAAGGCCAGCAAA
AGGCCAGGAACCGTAAAAAGGCCGCGTTGCTGGCGTTTTTCCATAGGCTCCGCCCCCCTGACGAGCATCA
CAAAAATCGACGCTCAAGTCAGAGGTGGCGAAACCCGACAGGACTATAAAGATACCAGGCGTTTCCCCCT
GGAAGCTCCCTCGTGCGCTCTCCTGTTCCGACCCTGCCGCTTACCGGATACCTGTCCGCCTTTCTCCCTT
CGGGAAGCGTGGCGCTTTCTCATAGCTCACGCTGTAGGTATCTCAGTTCGGTGTAGGTCGTTCGCTCCAA
GCTGGGCTGTGTGCACGAACCCCCCGTTCAGCCCGACCGCTGCGCCTTATCCGGTAACTATCGTCTTGAG
TCCAACCCGGTAAGACACGACTTATCGCCACTGGCAGCAGCCACTGGTAACAGGATTAGCAGAGCGAGGT
ATGTAGGCGGTGCTACAGAGTTCTTGAAGTGGTGGCCTAACTACGGCTACACTAGAAGAACAGTATTTGG
TATCTGCGCTCTGCTGAAGCCAGTTACCTTCGGAAAAAGAGTTGGTAGCTCTTGATCCGGCAAACAAACC
ACCGCTGGTAGCGGTGGTTTTTTTGTTTGCAAGCAGCAGATTACGCGCAGAAAAAAAGGATCTCAAGAAG
ATCCTTTGATCTTTTCTACGGGGTCTGACGCTCAGTGGAACGAAAACTCACGTTAAGGGATTTTGGTCAT
GAGATTATCAAAAAGGATCTTCACCTAGATCCTTTTAAATTAAAAATGAAGTTTTAAATCAATCTAAAGT
ATATATGAGTAAACTTGGTCTGACAGTTACCAATGCTTAATCAGTGAGGCACCTATCTCAGCGATCTGTC
TATTTCGTTCATCCATAGTTGCCTGACTCCCCGTCGTGTAGATAACTACGATACGGGAGGGCTTACCATC
TGGCCCCAGTGCTGCAATGATACCGCGAGACCCACGCTCACCGGCTCCAGATTTATCAGCAATAAACCAG
CCAGCCGGAAGGGCCGAGCGCAGAAGTGGTCCTGCAACTTTATCCGCCTCCATCCAGTCTATTAATTGTT
GCCGGGAAGCTAGAGTAAGTAGTTCGCCAGTTAATAGTTTGCGCAACGTTGTTGCCATTGCTACAGGCAT
CGTGGTGTCACGCTCGTCGTTTGGTATGGCTTCATTCAGCTCCGGTTCCCAACGATCAAGGCGAGTTACA
TGATCCCCCATGTTGTGCAAAAAAGCGGTTAGCTCCTTCGGTCCTCCGATCGTTGTCAGAAGTAAGTTGG
CCGCAGTGTTATCACTCATGGTTATGGCAGCACTGCATAATTCTCTTACTGTCATGCCATCCGTAAGATG
CTTTTCTGTGACTGGTGAGTACTCAACCAAGTCATTCTGAGAATAGTGTATGCGGCGACCGAGTTGCTCT
TGCCCGGCGTCAATACGGGATAATACCGCGCCACATAGCAGAACTTTAAAAGTGCTCATCATTGGAAAAC
GTTCTTCGGGGCGAAAACTCTCAAGGATCTTACCGCTGTTGAGATCCAGTTCGATGTAACCCACTCGTGC
ACCCAACTGATCTTCAGCATCTTTTACTTTCACCAGCGTTTCTGGGTGAGCAAAAACAGGAAGGCAAAAT
GCCGCAAAAAAGGGAATAAGGGCGACACGGAAATGTTGAATACTCATACTCTTCCTTTTTCAATATTATT
GAAGCATTTATCAGGGTTATTGTCTCATGAGCGGATACATATTTGAATGTATTTAGAAAAATAAACAAAT
AGGGGTTCCGCGCACATTTCCCCGAAAAGTGCCACCTGG
