>Addgene plasmid #188079 | pCAG-MBP-ATG9-H837A | depositor partial sequence | sequence record 364941 | ATG9-H837A (kpnI/KpnI)
ATGGCTCAGTTCGACACCGAATACCAGAGATTGGAAGCGTCATACTCCGACTCACCACCAGGCGAAGAAG
ATTTGCTCGTTCATGTTGCTGAGGGTTCTAAGTCACCTTGGCACCACATCGAAAACCTGGACCTGTTCTT
CAGCCGCGTGTACAACCTGCACCAGAAGAACGGTTTCACCTGCATGCTGATCGGCGAAATCTTCGAGCTG
ATGCAGTTCCTGTTCGTGGTCGCCTTCACCACTTTCCTGGTCAGCTGCGTGGACTACGACATCCTGTTCG
CTAACAAGATGGTGAACCACTCTCTGCACCCTACCGAGCCCGTGAAGGTCACTCTGCCCGACGCCTTCCT
GCCAGCTCAGGTGTGCTCCGCCCGCATCCAGGAAAACGGCTCTCTGATCACTATCCTGGTCATCGCTGGA
GTGTTCTGGATTCACAGACTGATCAAGTTCATCTACAACATCTGCTGCTACTGGGAGATCCACTCATTCT
ACCTGCACGCCCTGCGCATCCCTATGTCCGCTCTGCCCTACTGCACCTGGCAGGAGGTGCAGGCTCGCAT
CGTCCAGACTCAGAAGGAACACCAAATCTGCATCCACAAGCGTGAACTGACCGAGCTGGACATCTACCAC
CGCATCCTGAGATTCCAGAACTACATGGTCGCCCTGGTGAACAAGAGCCTGCTGCCACTGAGGTTCAGGC
TGCCTGGTCTGGGTGAAGCTGTGTTCTTCACTCGTGGTCTGAAGTACAACTTCGAACTGATCCTGTTCTG
GGGACCCGGTAGCCTGTTCCTGAACGAGTGGTCCCTGAAGGCCGAATACAAGAGGGGTGGCCAGAGACTG
GAGCTGGCTCAGCGCCTGTCTAACCGTATCCTGTGGATCGGCATCGCTAACTTCCTGCTGTGCCCCCTGA
TCCTGATCTGGCAGATCCTGTATGCCTTCTTCAGCTACGCTGAGGTCCTGAAGCGCGAACCAGGAGCCCT
GGGTGCTCGTTGCTGGTCCCTGTACGGAAGGTGCTACCTGAGACACTTCAACGAGCTGGAACACGAGCTG
CAATCACGCCTGAACCGTGGCTACAAGCCAGCCTCAAAGTACATGAACTGCTTCCTGTCCCCTCTGCTGA
CCCTGCTGGCTAAGAACGGCGCCTTCTTCGCTGGTTCCATCCTGGCCGTGCTGATCGCTCTGACCATCTA
CGACGAGGACGTCCTGGCTGTGGAACACGTCCTGACCACTGTCACTCTGCTGGGCGTGACCGTCACTGTG
TGCCGCTCATTCATCCCCGACCAGCACATGGTGTTCTGCCCAGAGCAGCTGCTGCGTGTCATCCTGGCCC
ACATCCACTACATGCCCGACCACTGGCAGGGAAACGCTCACCGCTCACAGACCCGTGACGAGTTCGCCCA
GCTGTTCCAGTACAAGGCTGTGTTCATCCTGGAGGAACTGCTGTCCCCTATCGTCACTCCCCTGATCCTG
ATCTTCTGCCTGAGGCCAAGAGCCCTGGAGATCATCGACTTCTTCCGCAACTTCACCGTGGAAGTGGTCG
GCGTCGGAGACACTTGCTCTTTCGCTCAGATGGACGTGCGTCAGCACGGACACCCACAGTGGCTGTCAGC
CGGTCAGACCGAGGCTTCCGTCTACCAGCAGGCCGAGGACGGCAAGACCGAACTGTCACTGATGCACTTC
GCTATCACTAACCCTGGATGGCAACCTCCCAGGGAGTCCACCGCCTTCCTGGGTTTCCTGAAGGAACAGG
TGCAGAGAGACGGTGCTGCCGCTAGCCTGGCTCAGGGAGGTCTGCTGCCTGAGAACGCTCTGTTCACTTC
CATCCAGTCCCTGCAATCCGAAAGCGAGCCCCTGTCTCTGATCGCCAACGTGGTCGCTGGTTCCTCCTGC
CGCGGCCCACCTCTGCCTCGCGACCTGCAAGGAAGCCGCCACAGGGCTGAGGTGGCTTCTGCTCTGCGCT
CTTTCTCCCCTCTGCAACCTGGACAGGCTCCAACTGGTAGGGCTCACTCAACCATGACTGGTTCCGGCGT
GGACGCCAGAACTGCTTCTTCAGGCTCCAGCGTGTGGGAAGGACAGCTGCAATCCCTGGTCCTGTCCGAG
TACGCCAGCACCGAAATGTCTCTGCACGCTCTGTACATGCACCAGCTGCACAAGCAGCAGGCCCAGGCTG
AACCAGAGAGGCACGTGTGGCACCGCCGTGAATCTGACGAGTCAGGAGAATCTGCTCCTGACGAGGGCGG
AGAAGGTGCCCGCGCTCCACAGTCCATCCCTCGTTCCGCTAGCTACCCATGCGCTGCTCCCAGACCAGGC
GCCCCCGAAACCACTGCTCTGCACGGTGGCTTCCAGAGGAGATACGGAGGTATCACCGACCCCGGAACTG
TGCCCAGGGTCCCAAGCCACTTCTCCCGCCTGCCACTGGGCGGATGGGCTGAAGACGGACAGTCTGCTTC
ACGTCACCCTGAACCCGTCCCTGAAGAAGGTAGCGAAGATGAGTTGCCGCCACAAGTCGCGAAAGTGTGA
